Addgene plasmid #54355: LIIalpha R 5-6
Purpose: (Empty Backbone)
Depositing lab: Martin Parniske. Depositing organization: Ludwig-Maximilians-Universitaet Muenchen (LMU). Publication: A modular plasmid assembly kit for multigene expression, gene silencing and silencing rescue in plants. Binder A, Lambert J, Morbitzer R, Popp C, Ott T, Lahaye T, Parniske M. PLoS One. 2014 Feb 13;9(2):e88218. doi: 10.1371/journal.pone.0088218. eCollection 2014. PubMed 24551083.
Backbone
  Vector backbone: Xpre-S (pICH50505)
  Backbone manufacturer: Icon Genetics
  Vector type: plant expression
Growth in bacteria
  Bacterial resistance: Chloramphenicol and Spectinomycin, 25 & 50 μg/mL
  Growth temperature: 37°C
  Growth strain: DB3.1
  Copy number: High Copy
Gene/Insert
  Gene/Insert name: None
Terms and licenses: Academic/Nonprofit Terms; Industry Terms: Not Available to Industry
Depositor comments: binary expression vector. LII/LIV backbone. ccdB cassettes (ccdB and chloramphenicol resistance gene) were added between the borders by Esp3I cut-ligation, flanked by appropriate type IIS fusion sites
How to cite: LIIalpha R 5-6 was a gift from Martin Parniske (Addgene plasmid # 54355 ; http://n2t.net/addgene:54355 ; RRID:Addgene_54355)
