[The description below was written by a language model from this plasmid's Addgene catalogue record and pLannotate feature annotations shown in this document.]
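Description:
LIIalpha R 5-6 is an empty binary plant expression backbone of about 6.9 kb, derived from the Xpre-S (pICH50505) vector and belonging to a modular, type IIS restriction enzyme-based assembly kit for multigene expression, gene silencing and silencing rescue in plants. The depositor describes it as a LII/LIV backbone, meaning it acts as a recipient vector at those levels of the hierarchical assembly scheme. The record does not explain the "R 5-6" designation.

The backbone carries a high-copy ColE1/pUC-type origin for replication in E. coli. It also has the pVS1 origin with its RepA replication and StaA stability proteins, which maintain binary vectors in Agrobacterium. An aadA (SmR) gene provides spectinomycin/streptomycin selection. Short fragments of a class 1 integron promoter, a gentamicin resistance gene and an incP oriV are also annotated, and these appear to be remnants rather than functional parts.

Between the nopaline-type left and right T-DNA border repeats sits a counter-selection cassette instead of an insert. It contains a chloramphenicol acetyltransferase gene with its promoter, a ccdA fragment and the complete ccdB gyrase toxin gene, along with a partial attR1 site and a lac UV5 promoter, likely carried over from the cassette's source. According to the depositor, this cassette was introduced by Esp3I cut-ligation and is flanked by type IIS fusion sites. Incoming modules can therefore replace it in a cut-ligation reaction, and in standard E. coli ccdB eliminates clones that still hold the unmodified vector. The empty plasmid must accordingly be propagated in a ccdB-tolerant strain such as DB3.1, under combined chloramphenicol and spectinomycin selection. No plant promoter, terminator or plant selectable marker is annotated, so these would have to come from the assembled modules.
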