Features (pLannotate 1.2.2; 16 found; start..end, strand, type, name):
    184..207     +  promoter       Pc promoter (fragment): intI1 (promoter lies within the coding sequence); class 1 integron promoter
    383..439     +  CDS            GmR (fragment): gentamycin acetyltransferase; aacC1; confers resistance to gentamycin
    450..1237    +  CDS            SmR (fragment): aminoglycoside adenylyltransferase (Murphy, 1985); aadA; confers resistance to spectinomycin and streptomycin
   1482..1542    -  rep_origin     oriV (fragment): incP origin of replication
   1748..1942    -  rep_origin     pVS1 oriV: origin of replication for the Pseudomonas plasmid pVS1 (Heeb et al., 2000)
   2008..3081    -  CDS            pVS1 RepA: replication protein from the Pseudomonas plasmid pVS1 (Heeb et al., 2000)
   3510..4139    -  CDS            pVS1 StaA: stability protein from the Pseudomonas plasmid pVS1 (Heeb et al., 2000)
   4403..4427    +  misc_feature   LB T-DNA repeat: left border repeat from nopaline C58 T-DNA
   4515..4624    +  protein_bind   attR1 (fragment): mutant version of attR; recombination site for the Gateway® LR reaction LR Clonase™
   4661..4691    +  promoter       lac UV5 promoter: E. coli lac promoter with an "up" mutation
   4715..4744    +  promoter       cat promoter (fragment): promoter of the E. coli cat gene encoding chloramphenicol acetyltransferase
   4745..5401    +  CDS            cat: CAT_ECOLX - Experimental evidence at protein level: Swiss-Prot protein existence level 1. This enzyme is an effector of chloramphenicol resistance in bacteria. From Escherichia coli. This protein is used as a marker in many commonly used cloning vectors, such as pACYC184.
   5583..5741    +  CDS            ccdA (fragment): CCDA_ECO57 - Also known as H, letA. Experimental evidence at protein level: Swiss-Prot protein existence level 1. Antitoxin component of a type II toxin-antitoxin (TA) system which inhibits the post-segregational killing (PSK) of plasmid-free cells, also referred to as a plasmid addiction system. Binds to and blocks the activity of CcdB; will also remove bound CcdB protein from the CcdB-GyrA complex by forming a CcdA-CcdB complex, a process termed rejuvenation. Functions as a transcriptional corepressor for the ccdAB operon, repression also requires CcdB (By similarity). From Escherichia coli
   5746..6051    +  CDS            ccdB: CcdB, a bacterial toxin that poisons DNA gyrase; ccdB; Plasmids containing the ccdB gene cannot be propagated in standard E. coli strains.
   6137..6161    +  misc_feature   RB T-DNA repeat: right border repeat from nopaline C58 T-DNA
   6284..6872    -  rep_origin     ori: high-copy-number ColE1/pMB1/pBR322/pUC origin of replication
>Addgene plasmid #54355 | LIIalpha R 5-6 | depositor full sequence | sequence record 84575 | Full Sequence
GAAAACTCACGTTAAGGGATTTTGGTCATGAGATTATCAAAAAGGATCTTCACCTAGATCATCGGAAGAA
CGGCAACTAAGCTGCCGGGTTTGAAACACGGATGATCTCGCGGAGGGTAGCATGTTGATTGTAACGATGA
CAGAGCGTTGCTGCCTGTGATCAATTCGGGCACGAACCCAGTGGACATAAGCCTGTTCGGTTCGTAAGCT
GTAATGCAAGTAGCGTATGCGCTCACGCAACTGGTCCAGAACCTTGACCGAACGCAGCGGTGGTAACGGC
GCAGTGGCGGTTTTCATGGCTTGTTATGACTGTTTTTTTGGGGTACAGTCTATGCCTCGGGCATCCAAGC
AGCAAGCGCGTTACGCCGTGGGTCGATGTTTGATGTTATGGAGCAGCAACGATGTTACGCAGCAGGGCAG
TCGCCCTAAAACAAAGTTAAACATCATGGGGGAAGCGGTGATCGCCGAAGTATCGACTCAACTATCAGAG
GTAGTTGGCGTCATCGAGCGCCATCTCGAACCGACGTTGCTGGCCGTACATTTGTACGGCTCCGCAGTGG
ATGGCGGCCTGAAGCCACACAGTGATATTGATTTGCTGGTTACGGTGACCGTAAGGCTTGATGAAACAAC
GCGGCGAGCTTTGATCAACGACCTTTTGGAAACTTCGGCTTCCCCTGGAGAGAGCGAGATTCTCCGCGCT
GTAGAAGTCACCATTGTTGTGCACGACGACATCATTCCGTGGCGTTATCCAGCTAAGCGCGAACTGCAAT
TTGGAGAATGGCAGCGCAATGACATTCTTGCAGGTATCTTCGAGCCAGCCACGATCGACATTGATCTGGC
TATCTTGCTGACAAAAGCAAGAGAACATAGCGTTGCCTTGGTAGGTCCAGCGGCGGAGGAACTCTTTGAT
CCGGTTCCTGAACAGGATCTATTTGAGGCGCTAAATGAAACCTTAACGCTATGGAACTCGCCGCCCGACT
GGGCTGGCGATGAGCGAAATGTAGTGCTTACGTTGTCCCGCATTTGGTACAGCGCAGTAACCGGCAAAAT
CGCGCCGAAGGATGTCGCTGCCGACTGGGCAATGGAGCGCCTGCCGGCCCAGTATCAGCCCGTCATACTT
GAAGCTAGACAGGCTTATCTTGGACAAGAAGAAGATCGCTTGGCCTCGCGCGCAGATCAGTTGGAAGAAT
TTGTCCACTACGTGAAAGGCGAGATCACCAAGGTAGTCGGCAAATAATGTCTAGCTAGAAATTCGTTCAA
GCCGACGCCGCTTCGCGGCGCGGCTTAACTCAAGCGTTAGATGCACTAAGCACATAATTGCTCACAGCCA
AACTATCAGGTCAAGTCTGCTTTTATTATTTTTAAGCGTGCATAATAAGCCCTACACAAATTGGGAGATA
TATCATGCATGACCAAAATCCCTTAACGTGAGTTTTCGTTCCACTGAGCGTCAGACCCCGTAGAAAAGAT
CAAAGGATCTTCTGCCATTTTTGGGGTGAGGCCGTTCGCGGCCGAGGGGCGCAGCCCCTGGGGGGATGGG
AGCTCGGTGCCTTGATGTGGGCGCCGGCGGTCGAGTGGCGACGGCGCGGCTTGTCCGCGCCCTGGTAGAT
TGCCTGGCCGTAGGCCAGCCATTTTTGAGCGGCCAGCGGCCGCGATAGGCCGACGCGAAGCGGCGGGGCG
TAGGGAGCGCAGCGACCGAAGGGTAGGCGCTTTTTGCAGCTCTTCGGCTGTGCGCTGGCCAGACAGTTAT
GCACAGGCCAGGCGGGTTTTAAGAGTTTTAATAAGTTTTAAAGAGTTTTAGGCGGAAAAATCGCCTTTTT
TCTCTTTTATATCAGTCACTTACATGTGTGACCGGTTCCCAATGTACGGCTTTGGGTTCCCAATGTACGG
GTTCCGGTTCCCAATGTACGGCTTTGGGTTCCCAATGTACGTGCTATCCACAGGAAAGAAGCTTTTTCGA
CCTTTTTCCCCTGCTAGGGCAATTTGCCCTAGCATCTGCTCCGTACATTAGGAACCGGCGGATGCTTCGC
CCTCGATCAGGTTGCGGTAGCGCATGACTAGGATCGGGCCAGCCTGCCCCGCCTCCTCCTTCAAATCGTA
CTCCGGCAGGTCATTTGACCCGATCAGCTTGCGCACGGTGAAACAGAACTTCTTGAACTCTCCGGCGCTG
CCACTGCGTTCGTAGATCGTCTTGAACAACCATCTGGCTTCTGCCTTGCCTGCGGCGCGGCGTGCCAGGC
GGTAGAGAAAACGGCCGATGCCGGGATCGATCAAAAAGTAATCGGGGTGAACCGTCAGCACGTCCGGGTT
CTTGCCTTCTGTGATCTCGCGGTACATCCAATCAGCTAGCTCGATCTCGATGTACTCCGGCCGCCCGGTT
TCGCTCTTTACGATCTTGTAGCGGCTAATCAAGGCTTCACCCTCGGATACCGTCACCAGGCGGCCGTTCT
TGGCCTTCTTCGTACGCTGCATGGCAACGTGCGTGGTGTTTAACCGAATGCAGGTTTCTACCAGGTCGTC
TTTCTGCTTTCCGCCATCGGCTCGCCGGCAGAACTTGAGTACGTCCGCAACGTGTGGACGGAACACGCGG
CCGGGCTTGTCTCCCTTCCCTTCCCGGTATCGGTTCATGGATTCGGTTAGATGGGAAACCGCCATCAGTA
CCAGGTCGTAATCCCACACACTGGCCATGCCGGCCGGCCCTGCGGAAACCTCTACGTGCCCGTCTGGAAG
CTCGTAGCGGATCACCTCGCCAGCTCGTCGGTCACGCTTCGACAGACGGAAAACGGCCACGTCCATGATG
CTGCGACTATCGCGGGTGCCCACGTCATAGAGCATCGGAACGAAAAAATCTGGTTGCTCGTCGCCCTTGG
GCGGCTTCCTAATCGACGACGCACCGGCTGCCGGCGGTTGCCGGGATTCTTTGCGGATTCGATCAGCGGC
CGCTTGCCACGATTCACCGGGGCGTGCTTCTGCCTCGATGCGTTGCCGCTGGGCGGCCTGCGCGGCCTTC
AACTTCTCCACCAGGTCATCACCCAGCGCCGCGCCGATTTGTACCGGGCCGGATGGTTTGCGACCGCTCA
CGCCGATTCCTCGGGCTTGGGGGTTCCAGTGCCATTGCAGGGCCGGCAGACAACCCAGCCGCTTACGCCT
GGCCAACCGCCCGTTCCTCCACACATGGGGCATTCCACGGCGTCGGTGCCTGGTTGTTCTTGATTTTCCA
TGCCGCCTCCTTTAGCCGCTAAAATTCATCTACTCATTTATTCATTTGCTCATTTACTCTGGTAGCTGCG
CGATGTATTCAGATAGCAGCTCGGTAATGGTCTTGCCTTGGCGTACCGCGTACATCTTCAGCTTGGTGTG
ATCCTCCGCCGGCAACTGAAAGTTGACCCGCTTCATGGCTGGCGTGTCTGCCAGGCTGGCCAACGTTGCA
GCCTTGCTGCTGCGTGCGCTCGGACGGCCGGCACTTAGCGTGTTTGTGCTTTTGCTCATTTTCTCTTTAC
CTCATTAACTCAAATGAGTTTTGATTTAATTTCAGCGGCCAGCGCCTGGACCTCGCGGGCAGCGTCGCCC
TCGGGTTCTGATTCAAGAACGGTTGTGCCGGCGGCGGCAGTGCCTGGGTAGCTCACGCGCTGCGTGATAC
GGGACTCAAGAATGGGCAGCTCGTACCCGGCCAGCGCCTCGGCAACCTCACCGCCGATGCGCGTGCCTTT
GATCGCCCGCGACACGACAAAGGCCGCTTGTAGCCTTCCATCCGTGACCTCAATGCGCTGCTTAACCAGC
TCCACCAGGTCGGCGGTGGCCCATATGTCGTAAGGGCTTGGCTGCACCGGAATCAGCACGAAGTCGGCTG
CCTTGATCGCGGACACAGCCAAGTCCGCCGCCTGGGGCGCTCCGTCGATCACTACGAAGTCGCGCCGGCC
GATGGCCTTCACGTCGCGGTCAATCGTCGGGCGGTCGATGCCGACAACGGTTAGCGGTTGATCTTCCCGC
ACGGCCGCCCAATCGCGGGCACTGCCCTGGGGATCGGAATCGACTAACAGAACATCGGCCCCGGCGAGTT
GCAGGGCGCGGGCTAGATGGGTTGCGATGGTCGTCTTGCCTGACCCGCCTTTCTGGTTAAGTACAGCGAT
AACCTTCATGCGTTCCCCTTGCGTATTTGTTTATTTACTCATCGCATCATATACGCAGCGACCGCATGAC
GCAAGCTGTTTTACTCAAATACACATCACCTTTTTAGACGGCGGCGCTCGGTTTCTTCAGCGGCCAAGCT
GGCCGGCCAGGCCGCCAGCTTGGCATCAGACAAACCGGCCAGGATTTCATGCAGCCGCACGGCTGATGGG
CTGCCTGTATCGAGTGGTGATTTTGTGCCGAGCTGCCGGTCGGGGAGCTGTTGGCTGGCTGGTGGCAGGA
TATATTGTGGTGTAAACAAATTGACGCTTAGACACTTAATAACACATTGCGGACGTTTTTAATGTACTGG
GGTGGATTACGGAAGACAATGAGGACATGAGACCAAAGCTGAACGAGAAACGTAAAATGATATAAATATC
AATATATTAAATTAGATTTTGCATAAAAAACAGACTACATAATACTGTAAAACACAACATATCCAGTCAC
TATGGCGGCCCCTCGAGGGGCCGCATTAGGCACCCCAGGCTTTACACTTTATGCTTCCGGCTCGTATAAT
GTGTGGATTTTGAGTTAGGATCCGTCGAGATTTTCAGGAGCTAAGGAAGCTAAAATGGAGAAAAAAATCA
CTGGATATACCACCGTTGATATATCCCAATGGCATCGTAAAGAACATTTTGAGGCATTTCAGTCAGTTGC
TCAATGTACCTATAACCAGACCGTTCAGCTGGATATTACGGCCTTTTTAAAGACCGTAAAGAAAAATAAG
CACAAGTTTTATCCGGCCTTTATTCACATTCTTGCCCGCCTGATGAATGCTCATCCGGAATTCCGTATGG
CAATGAAAGACGGTGAGCTGGTGATATGGGATAGTGTTCACCCTTGTTACACCGTTTTCCATGAGCAAAC
TGAAACGTTTTCATCGCTCTGGAGTGAATACCACGACGATTTCCGGCAGTTTCTACACATATATTCGCAA
GATGTGGCGTGTTACGGTGAAAACCTGGCCTATTTCCCTAAAGGGTTTATTGAGAATATGTTTTTCGTGT
CAGCCAATCCCTGGGTGAGTTTCACCAGTTTTGATTTAAACGTGGCCAATATGGACAACTTCTTCGCCCC
CGTTTTCACCATGGGCAAATATTATACGCAAGGCGACAAGGTGCTGATGCCGCTGGCGATTCAGGTTCAT
CATGCCGTTTGTGATGGCTTCCATGTCGGCAGAATGCTTAATGAATTACAACAGTACTGCGATGAGTGGC
AGGGCGGGGCGTAATCTAGAGGATCCGGCTTACTAAAAGCCAGATAACAGTATGCGTATTTGCGCGCTGA
TTTTTGCGGTATAAGAATATATACTGATATGTATACCCGAAGTATGTCAAAAAGAGGTATGCTATGAAGC
AGCGTATTACAGTGACAGTTGACAGCGACAGCTATCAGTTGCTCAAGGCATATATGATGTCAATATCTCC
GGTCTGGTAAGCACAACCATGCAGAATGAAGCCCGTCGTCTGCGTGCCGAACGCTGGAAAGCGGAAAATC
AGGAAGGGATGGCTGAGGTCGCCCGGTTTATTGAAATGAACGGCTCTTTTGCTGACGAGAACAGGGGCTG
GTGAAATGCAGTTTAAGGTTTACACCTATAAAAGAGAGAGCCGTTATCGTCTGTTTGTGGATGTACAGAG
TGATATTATTGACACGCCCGGGCGACGGATGGTGATCCCCCTGGCCAGTGCACGTCTGCTGTCAGATAAA
GTCCCCCGTGAACTTTACCCGGTGGTGCATATCGGGGATGAAAGCTGGCGCATGATGACCACCGATATGG
CCAGTGTGCCGGTTTCCGTTATCGGGGAAGAAGTGGCTGATCTCAGCCACCGCGAAAATGACATCAAAAA
CGCCATTAACCTGATGTTCTGGGGAATATAAATGTCAGGCTCCCTTATACACAGCCAGTCTGCAGGTCGA
CGGTCTCACCGCTCTGTTGTCTTCTCTGGTTTAAACTATCAGTGTTTGACAGGATATATTGGCGGGTAAA
CCTAAGAGAAAAGAGCGTTTATTAGAATAATCGGATATTTAAAAGGGCGTGAAAAGGTTTATCCGTTCGT
CCATTTGTATGTGCCAACCACAGGAACCGTAAAAAGGCCGCGTTGCTGGCGTTTTTCCATAGGCTCCGCC
CCCCTGACGAGCATCACAAAAATCGACGCTCAAGTCAGAGGTGGCGAAACCCGACAGGACTATAAAGATA
CCAGGCGTTTCCCCCTGGAAGCTCCCTCGTGCGCTCTCCTGTTCCGACCCTGCCGCTTACCGGATACCTG
TCCGCCTTTCTCCCTTCGGGAAGCGTGGCGCTTTCTCATAGCTCACGCTGTAGGTATCTCAGTTCGGTGT
AGGTCGTTCGCTCCAAGCTGGGCTGTGTGCACGAACCCCCCGTTCAGCCCGACCGCTGCGCCTTATCCGG
TAACTATCGTCTTGAGTCCAACCCGGTAAGACACGACTTATCGCCACTGGCAGCAGCCACTGGTAACAGG
ATTAGCAGAGCGAGGTATGTAGGCGGTGCTACAGAGTTCTTGAAGTGGTGGCCTAACTACGGCTACACTA
GAAGGACAGTATTTGGTATCTGCGCTCTGCTGAAGCCAGTTACCTTCGGAAAAAGAGTTGGTAGCTCTTG
ATCCGGCAAACAAACCACCGCTGGTAGCGGTGGTTTTTTTGTTTGCAAGCAGCAGATTACGCGCAGAAAA
AAAGGATCTCAAGAAGATCCTTTGATCTTTTCTACGGGGTCTGACGCTCAGTGGAAC
