>Addgene plasmid #54355 | LIIalpha R 5-6 | addgene partial sequence | sequence record 90188 | LB-F1 5'-gtggtgtaaacaaattgacgc-3'
GTTTTTAATGTACTGGGGTGGATTACGGAAGACAATGAGGACATGAGACCAAAGCTGAACGAGAAACGTA
AAATGATATAAATATCAATATATTAAATTAGATTTTGCATAAAAAACAGACTACATAATACTGTAAAACA
CAACATATCCAGTCACTATGGCGGCCCCTCGAGGGGCCGCATTAGGCACCCCAGGCTTTACACTTTATGC
TTCCGGCTCGTATAATGTGTGGATTTTGAGTTAGGATCCGTCGAGATTTTCAGGAGCTAAGGAAGCTAAA
ATGGAGAAAAAAATCACTGGATATACCACCGTTGATATATCCCAATGGCATCGTAAAGAACATTTTGAGG
CATTTCAGTCAGTTGCTCAATGTACCTATAACCAGACCGTTCAGCTGGATATTACGGCCTTTTTAAAGAC
CGTAAAGAAAAATAAGCACAAGTTTTATCCGGCCTTTATTCACATTCTTGCCCGCCTGATGAATGCTCAT
CCGGAATTCCGTATGGCAATGAAAGACGGTGAGCTGGTGATATGGGATAGTGTTCACCCTTGTTACACCG
TTTTCCATGAGCAAACTGAAACGTTTTCATCGCTCTGGAGTGAATACCACGACGATTTCCGGCAGTTTCT
ACACATATATTCGCAAGATGTGGCGTGTTACGGTGAAAACCTGGCCTATTTCCCTAAAGGGTTTATTGAG
AATATGTTTTTCGTGTCAGCCAATCCCTGGGTGAGTTTCACCAGTTTTGATTTAAACGTGGCCAATATGG
ACAACTTCTTCGCCCCCGTTTTCACCATGGGCAAATATTATACGCAAGGCGACAAGGTGCTGATGCCGCT
GGCGATTCAGGTTCATCATG
