>Addgene plasmid #54355 | LIIalpha R 5-6 | addgene partial sequence | sequence record 90625 | RB-F1 5'-ggataaaccttttcacgccc-3'
GTTTACCCGCCAATATATCCTGTCAAACACTGATAGTTTAAACCAGAGAAGACAACAGAGCGGTGAGACC
GTCGACCTGCAGACTGGCTGTGTATAAGGGAGCCTGACATTTATATTCCCCAGAACATCAGGTTAATGGC
GTTTTTGATGTCATTTTCGCGGTGGCTGAGATCAGCCACTTCTTCCCCGATAACGGAAACCGGCACACTG
GCCATATCGGTGGTCATCATGCGCCAGCTTTCATCCCCGATATGCACCACCGGGTAAAGTTCACGGGGGA
CTTTATCTGACAGCAGACGTGCACTGGCCAGGGGGATCACCATCCGTCGCCCGGGCGTGTCAATAATATC
ACTCTGTACATCCACAAACAGACGATAACGGCTCTCTCTTTTATAGGTGTAAACCTTAAACTGCATTTCA
CCAGCCCCTGTTCTCGTCAGCAAAAGAGCCGTTCATTTCAATAAACCGGGCGACCTCAGCCATCCCTTCC
TGATTTTCCGCTTTCCAGCGTTCGGCACGCAGACGACGGGCTTCATTCTGCATGGTTGTGCTTACCA
